>Addgene plasmid #86373 | pCx55.5-TrpR | depositor full sequence | sequence record 168253 | pCx55.5-TrpR sequence 11555 bps
CCACCTAAATTGTAAGCGTTAATATTTTGTTAAAATTCGCGTTAAATTTTTGTTAAATCAGCTCATTTTT
TAACCAATAGGCCGAAATCGGCAAAATCCCTTATAAATCAAAAGAATAGACCGAGATAGGGT
[37 nt withheld, positions 133-169]
AAAGAACGTGGACTCCAACGTCAAAGG
[49 nt withheld, positions 197-245]
T
[91 nt withheld, positions 247-337]
CACAATGACGGCTACTACATGGTGCCATTCCTTCCTCTTTATAGGAATGGAGACTACCTCCTGTCCAACA
AGGCTCTTGGATACGAGTACGCCTACCTGTTGGACCCAGGTCATTGCACAACACCAGAAATGCCCTCTGA
TCTGCAAAAGACGTGAATATCTGTTCAGACACCCATATCCACTCTGTTCCACACAGGTCAGAGGTTTGTC
CAGGAGTTCTTGACAGAGGTGTAAAAAGTACTCAAAAATTTTACTCAAGTGAAAGTACAAGTACTTAGGG
AAAATTTTACTCAATTAAAAGTAAAAGTATCTGGCTAGAATCTTACTTGAGTAAAAGTAAAAAAGTACTC
CATTAAAATTGTACTTGAGTATTAAGGAAGTAAAAGTAAAAGCAAGAAAGAAAACTAGAGATTCTTGTTT
AAGCTTTTAATCTCAAAAAACATTAAATGAAATGCATACAAGGTTTTATCCTGCTTTAGAACTGTTTGTA
TTTAATTATCAAACTATAAGACAGACAATCTAATGCCAGTACACGCTACTCAAAGTTGTAAAACCTCAGA
TTTAACTTCAGTAGAAGCTGATTCTCAAAATTGTTAGTGTCAAGCCTAGCTCTTTTGGGGCTGAAAAGCA
ATCCTGCAGTGCTGAAAAGCCTCTCACAGGCAGCCGATGCGGGAAGAGGTGTATTAGTCTTGATAGAGAG
GCTGCAAATAGCAGGAAACGTGAGCAGAGACTCCCTGGTGTCTGAAACACAGGCCAGATAGGCCCTCGAG
CAGGAAACAGCTATGACCATGATTACGCCAAGCTATCAACTTTGTATAGAAAAGTTGGTAATACGACTCA
CTATAGGGCGAATTGGGTACAAGCGCTACCGGACTCAGATCTCGAGAGATCTTTCCAACAGCACACAATA
ATACACTTGATATATATGGCTTTGAGTAATCAATGTACATTTCTGAAATTTACAGAAATATCCGACCCCT
GATGTGACCTGTAAAGGGCATTTGAGGATGAAAAGAGGGACTTCTGCTGACCAATCACATCTGTTAGGTA
ACAGTCTAGCAGTACTTTCCACTACAGAGCAGAATTGGGGTTGTGATTTAAGTCAATGTGTGATGCACTA
ACCCCAGGAATAAAACATTAATCTAAATTTGGGCTATTGATGATAATTGACTGATGTCTGGGTCTGTGTT
TTCAACTAACTGTTATTTACTTTAGCCATCATTGCTAACAGACAAGTGTTGATCGGCCACCAATAGGACA
TTTGCTCCTGCAAACAGATAATTTGTCTATATCAATTTCAGAAATGCATCTCCTTTCGTAATATTTACAA
AAATTTTAGCCCTACTGTGAAATTAATTTATTTTCAGATATTTCCCACATGCTGAAATAGCATCTTCTTT
TTTAACAATAATTTTAATAAATAATTTCTTTTGTCTTTGCTATGATAATTGCACATTATACCAGCTATTT
TGCAAGATATTAGTATTCAGTTTAAAGTGCAATTTAAAGGCTTAACTAGTAGGTTAAATGGAGTACATAT
AGGTTTCATAATATTAAGCACTAAACATTAGAGGTTTATGGGGCCTGTTGAAAATATATTTTTAAATAAT
ATTTTACAAACAAACTAATAGAAATAAGAATTTCTCCAGAATAATAACATAGGAAATACTGTTTAATAAA
TGTGTTAAACATCACTAGGGAAATATCTGAAAAAGAATTAAATGTTTATCTGTGTAAATATTTATATACT
GATGTAGCATGACCTGTAATAATTGCTCTGTCATGCTATATCCATACAGTGTAGGGATGTATGTTGAGAC
TACTATAAATGTTTAATCAGACACAGATTAAAATTAGTAAGTGATCTTGCGGCTCAGTAACAGAGGTCAC
TTCTAAATCCAACAGTGTTTAAATACATAAACGTTCCCTTTTATTAATATGTTTGTGTAAGATCATGATA
TAATTATCTTAACAAGCATAAATTGCATTCAAGCTTTAATATCCTAATATATTCTAATATCCTTATATTG
AATCTGTAAAAAAAATCTGTTAATTAACTCTACAGTTCAAGAAAATGAGTTTTTTTTGACATTTTAGTTG
TTTGAAATAATATAATGCAAAAGTAATAATATATAAAGAAATAAGTCTGCAGATTATACACGGGTAGGTT
ACAAGGTTTTGCACCATAATATACAACTCCAACCTAGCCGATTTGTCACTTTAAACTATGCGAAAAAGTC
CCTTTGGGAACTTAAGGTTAAAAGTTGTTGGAAGACACATCAAGGTCTCATAATGCAATTCAAAAGCATA
AATAAACATTATAAAATCTTGAATTATTCACAGATGATTCCTTGGATTTACAAATAATTTTATGCTAAGT
GGTTGTAAACAATGTATTTTGCCTGAATTAAACAAAGCAATTAAGTTGAATATTATTGCATTTAATTAGT
TTGTTTAAGTTCAACACACATAAATTGTTTGCAACAACTTTTCAGATATTGTTTTTTCTTCAGTGTATGG
TGAACTGCTAATTTATGGATATTTTTAACAGTGGATGCATTAAAACAATTTTCAGTTCTTCAAATTAAGT
GTCAAAGTTTGTGTATGATCATGCTATAATTATCTCAACAAACATAAATTGCATTTAAGCTATACTATCC
CACATGCACTGTACAAAATATCTGTTAATTAACAGTATTTTGTGATTCACAAGTGTTTCCCCTTTATTTA
TGGTTGGGAATTGCATTAATGGAACTTTGATCTCTGTCGACTTTTGATGTTGAAAATTCACCTACAGTTT
AACAAAGTGACTTTTATTGACATTTTAACAAGGCATAATAAATTATATGTAGAGAAATATATCTGTAAAA
TAAAGGAATGCATACGGGCAGCTTGGTTTTGTACCATATTATACGACACCACCAACCCAGACAATTTGTC
ACTTTAAACTATTCGAAATGTTAGTAAGTCACTTTTTTTGAACTTGAAGGATAAAAGTCAAAAACATCAA
GGTCTCATAATGCAATTTAAAAGCATGAATAATCTTTTTTACAGTTGTAAATTGGATTATGGGACGTTGG
TCTCTGTTCTGTTGACTTTTGATGTTGAACTTTCAACATTACAGTTTAAAGTTTACAGTGTCTTAAATAA
CAGAAAATGCATGGCAGCTTTTTAAACAAGCTGTTTGTACTGCAAGATACAACACCAACCCTGACAATAT
GTCACTTTAATCCATTTAAAATGTTTATAAAAGTCACTTTGTCAAACATTTCAAGGTTAAAAGATAAAGA
TATGCAATTCAAAATCAAAAATAAACGGGGAAAAATATCAAATAAAAACATAAATCACAAAAAATGGAAA
ACTGCAAATTTCCGGATATATTTTTACATTGTGGTCTGTTTTGTAGAATACCAAGCTTTAAATTAATTAA
TTAAAGCATCTCCAGTCTAAATCTGACTATGCAGCTCATTTATTATATTAAATATAGCCCCTAAATATGT
CCAAGCCTTGAATGAAAGCAACCAACCAACAGCATAGTTAGTGAGTGTAATGGGGTTGCACCATTGATTC
CTTTTAAATGGAATAAAGTATCACCACAACTAGCAGAGACAACTTAATTACACAGAACCCAGCAGAGTAT
GAAATCGGACATGACCGATTGATTCTTTTCTGAACTATCGACTGCTAAAAGTAGTGCCAACATGTGGCCA
AATGCCATTAGAAACTTAGCTTTGATAATAACAACTCCCTTCAGCTTTCTGGTTTTTAAGTAGCTATTAA
TCAAATTAAATGTGTAAATGTTTTAGTTTTATGTCTTTAAAAAAGAACCAATAGGTCTTTAGTTCTGTAG
AAAAGTGTGTGTGTGTTTATCTCAAGTTGGCACCCATGTTGGGCTAGATTTGCAGTTCAGCTGAAAAAAT
CGTTCTGCAATGGGTGTTAACTAGCAATCAACCACGCAAGACTGTCTAACATTACTTTAATCGATAGCGG
GTGCACAATAGCATGAGGCATCAAGTGTACCCAAGCGTAAATTCATAAAGCCTACAGAAGTTTTTATGTT
TTATCTTATCATTGCAGGGTTTTACTTACGCATGGTATACAGTGGCAGTGTTGGCAAGCTGAATCAATTC
AGTTTTCCCTTCATGTTGATAGTGGAGCACTGATTATTGACGCTCTCACATACAGAAGCAGCGCGCTTGC
CAACAAAGCCCTGCGCACTCGGAAACCTTCTTTTGGTGCCAACAAAGAGGAAAGAGGGGGTCACAAAAGT
TTAGGTGATGTGCTGCGTCAGATGTGCAGGGCACCAACGATTTTTAAATATTTTGGTGGCCTCGACGCGC
CTCTATGACCCGCGGGGATTTAAAGCAGCGGCAGACTGTCCATACTGCTGTAAGGTAAATGGGCACATTG
ATTTCTCCTGCATGACTATAAGTTGGCACCTAGACGACCTGCTTGTTATGTGTGTAGCCCAGACCTTTAA
TTATAAGCGGGATTGCATGAGTCTAGCTTTTTGTAGCTAGTGTGTAGATGCAGGATGGGCTTGTTACAAT
GAAGATTTACTTGATTTCCCCAACTTTTGTTTAAGGTACGTTGATGGTTTATAGTTGATTTATTTGCTTT
CTATTAAAGATAAAGTCGCATGGAGTTAGAACTGTAAACACAGCAATTGATTTCACTTATTAGCACCACA
TGCAATGTCAATTTTTTGTGACCCATTAATAGATGTTAATTAAGCTTGCTGTAATTGTATTTCAGTACAA
ACATGCTTGTATTTAAGGATGTTTATGACCTAATTTCTTGGAACATGTTAAAATATTTTAACAAATATAT
ATTTATTATCTTTAACGTTATATTATTATTATAGTTATTGTTATTAATTTACATATTTATCTGTGACTAC
ACATATATATATATATATATATATTTAACACAGCTCAGATTGCAGAAAGAATATTACAATTGTGGTTCTA
TTTAAGTATTTTAAACCATGTTAGATACACAGCTAATATGTGGGTGGTGCTTTATTTTAAAATGGTAATT
AATAACTAATTTATCTAGAAAAATGGTGGAAAGTTTTTTTTTACATGTTGGTCTGCCATTAATCTAAATT
TTGTTGGAGAGATTGGGTTTTTTTATACTTGACTTTCAGCTTATAAAATGTTTTGAAACATAGGGTTGAG
ACTTTTGTCTGGATTTATTGTTTGCATATTTGTGTGAGGTTACTGTTGGAAAACATTGATTTTAAATTAA
AGCTCTCAAACATTTAAATAACAGTTTTATACTCTGGTTGATTTAATTTCAATATATTTTCATATTTAAA
AGCAATTTCCCATGGTCTAGGTTCATGTTTCTTTCTTCTTATTTTGTCTTTACAGACACAAAAAAGCCCG
AGTAAAGGATCCACCGGTCACTAGTTCTAGAGCGGCCGCCACCGCGGACAGGTTTAAACAATTCAAGTTT
GTACAAAAAAGCAGGCTGGACCATGGCACCCAAGAAGAAGAGGAAGGCCCAACAATCACCCTATTCAGCA
GCGATGGCAGAACAGCGTCACCAGGAGTGGTTACGTTTTGTGGACCTGCTTAAGAATGCCTACCAAAACG
ATCTCCATTTACCGTTGTTAAACCTGATGCTGACGCCAGATGAGCGCAAAGCGTTGGGGACTCGCGTGCG
TATTGTCGAAGAGCTGTTGCGCGGCGAAATGAGCCAGCGTGAGTTAAAAAATGAACTCGGCGCAGGCATC
GCGACGATTACGCGTGGATCTAACAGCCTGAAAGCCGCGCCCGTCGAGCTGCGCCAGTGGCTGGAAGAGG
TGTTGCTGAAAAGCGATGGGTCGACGCTAGCCGGTGGCGCCAATTTTAATCAAAGTGGGAATATTGCTGA
TAGCTCATTGTCCTTCACTTTCACTAACAGTAGCAACGGTCCGAACCTCATAACAACTCAAACAAATTCT
CAAGCGCTTTCACAACCAATTGCCTCCTCTAACGTTCATGATAACTTCATGAATAATGAAATCACGGCTA
GTAAAATTGATGATGGTAATAATTCAAAACCACTGTCACCTGGTTGGACGGACCAAACTGCGTATAACGC
GTTTGGAATCACTACAGGGATGTTTAATACCACTACAATGGATGATGTATATAACTATCTATTCGATGAT
GAAGATACCCCACCAAACCCAAAAAAAGAGGGTCTAGAATTCCTCGACGGATCGTAGATCCAGACATGAT
AAGATACATTGATGAGTTTGGACAAACCACACCCAGCTTTCTTGTACAAAGTGGGGGATCCAGACATGAT
AAGATACATTGATGAGTTTGGACAAACCACAACTAGAATGCAGTGAAAAAAATGCTTTATTTGTGAAATT
TGTGATGCTATTGCTTTATTTGTAACCATTATAAGCTGCAATAAACAAGTTAACAACAACAATTGCATTC
ATTTTATGTTTCAGGTTCAGGGGGAGGTGTGGGAGGTTTTTTCCAACTTTATTATACATAGTTGATAATT
CACTGGCCGTCGTTTTACGGTACCATCGATGATGATCCAGACATGATAAGATACATTGATGAGTTTGGAC
AAACCACAACTAGAATGCAGTGAAAAAAATGCTTTATTTGTGAAATTTGTGATGCTATTGCTTTATTTGT
AACCATTATAAGCTGCAATAAACAAGTTAACAACAACAATTGCATTCATTTTATGTTTCAGGTTCAGGGG
GAGGTGTGGGAGGTTTTTTAAAGCAAGTAAAACCTCTACAAATGTGGTATGGCTGATTATGATCCTCTAG
ATCAGATCCAGAGTCGCGGCCGCTTACTTGTACAGCTCGTCCATGCCGCCGGTGGAGTGGCGGCCCTCGG
CGCGTTCGTACTGTTCCACGATGGTGTAGTCCTCGTTGTGGGAGGTGATGTCCAACTTGATGTTGACGTT
GTAGGCGCCGGGCAGCTGCACGGGCTTCTTGGCCTTGTAGGTGGTCTTGACCTCAGCGTCGTAGTGGCCG
CCGTCCTTCAGCTTCAGCCTCTGCTTGATCTCGCCCTTCAGGGCGCCGTCCTCGGGGTACATCCGCTCGG
AGGAGGCCTCCCAGCCCATGGTCTTCTTCTGCATTACGGGGCCGTCGGAGGGGAAGTTGGTGCCGCGCAG
CTTCACCTTGTAGATGAACTCGCCGTCCTGCAGGGAGGAGTCCTGGGTCACGGTCACCACGCCGCCGTCC
TCGAAGTTCATCACGCGCTCCCACTTGAAGCCCTCGGGGAAGGACAGCTTCAAGTAGTCGGGGATGTCGG
CGGGGTGCTTCACGTAGGCCTTGGAGCCGTACATGAACTGAGGGGACAGGATGTCCCAGGCGAAGGGCAG
GGGGCCACCCTTGGTCACCTTCAGCTTGGCGGTCTGGGTGCCCTCGTAGGGGCGGCCCTCGCCCTCGCCC
TCGATCTCGAACTCGTGGCCGTTCACGGAGCCCTCCATGTGCACCTTGAAGCGCATGAACTCCTTGATGA
TGGCCATGTTATCCTCCTCGCCCTTGCTCACCATCGGTACCTGTCTGCTTTGCTGTTGGTCTGGGCTCCT
GGGTCACTGGCTTACTAATGGAGTCTTTATGTATGAGGACTCTTATCAATTGTTCTTCTATAAAGGTCTG
CAGTGTTTCTGTTCGTCCCCTACATGGACACCCAGAGCCTCCTAAATACAGGAGCCCTGATAACTGCACA
AGTGCTCAGATTCCAGCAGGGTGGAAAATGAGATAAAGTGTGCAGATGGGGAGGGGGACGTGAATGAGAG
ATTTGAGGGATGAAAAGGATGGATGAACGCATTGAAAATAGCCCCTTTCACAAAATAATACCAGTAAATT
GTCATATAATTAATGACCAGACCTTTACCTGTAAATGATGTGATGTTCATATACAGAAGAATGCCAACAA
TTTACAGATGATTTTACAAATTCTTAATTTTCCTTTTCTAAATGGATTTGTTCACACATTATCTCTTCAA
AGCAATTGAATTTTCTGGAAAAGATTGGCTGTGTGTGTAAAAGGTGCTACTGAGGAATTTAATGTGACAT
GGAATGAAGCAAACAGCAGCCTAAGACAGGATGGCAGGAAAAATGTCACATGTTTAAAATAAGAGTGAAA
CCAACGACCTGGACTTATAGAGACTGTGTGTCCTTAGGCAAAGCTCTTGTACAAACAGTGCTTGTGACTG
TGAAATTCGGGGTTTGCCTGGATTGTGTTAAATGTGTGCTTGGATGTATCATAAAAAAGAATCGGTTCTC
TGTATTTGACATTTTCTGTAATTTATCTAAAGTTACAACTGGCTATGCCTGATTTTTATCACTATTGAAT
CAATCATTTTAAAGAATGTTAAGTCTGCTGATTTGGAGAGCTCATTTACATTTATTTTGAATGTCTCTTA
TTTAACACAACTGATTTAAGCTTTAGATCTGCGAAGATACGGCCACGGGTGCTCTTGATCCTGTGGCTGA
TTTTGGACTGTGCTGCTCGCAGCTGCTGATGAATCACATACTTCCTCCATTTTCTTCCACTGATTGACTG
TTATAATTTCCCTAATTTCCAGGTCAAGGTGCTGTGCATTGTGGTAATAGATGTGACATGACGTCACTTC
CAAAGGACCAATGAACATGTCTGACCAATTTCATATAATGTGAAAACGATTTTCATAGGCAGAATAAATA
ACATTTAAATTAAACTGGGCATCAGCGCAATTCAATTGGTTTGGTAATAGCAAGGGAAAATAGAATGAAG
TGATCTCCAAAAAATAAGTACTTTTTGACTGTAAATAAAATTGTAAGGAGTAAAAAGTACTTTTTTTTCT
AAAAAAATGTAATTAAGTAAAAGTAAAAGTATTGATTTTTAATTGTACTCAAGTAAAGTAAAAATCCCCA
AAAATAATACTTAAGTACAGTAATCAAGTAAAATTACTCAAGTACTTTACACCTCTGGTTCTTGACCCCC
TACCTTCAGCAAGCCCAGCAGATCCACTAGTTCTAGAGCGGCCGCCACCGCGGTGGAGCTCCAGCTTTTG
TTCCCTTTAGTGAGGGTTAATTGCGCGCTTGGCGTAATCATGGTCATAGCTGTTTCCTGTGTGAAATTGT
TATCCGCTCACAATTCCACACAACATACGAGCCGGAAGCATAAAGTGTAAAGCCTGGGGTGCCTAATGAG
TGAGCTAACTCACATTAATTGCGTTGCGCTCACTGCCCGCTTTCCAGTCGGGAAACCTGTCGTGCCAGCT
GCATTAATGAATCGGCCAACGCGCGGGGAGAGGCGGTTTGCGTATTGGGCGCTCTTCCGCTTCCTCGCTC
ACTGACTCGCTGCGCTCGGTCGTTCGGCTGCGGCGAGCGGTATCAGCTCACTCAAAGGCGGTAATACGGT
TATCCACAGAATCAGGGGATAACGCAGGAAAGAACATGTGAGCAAAAGGCCAGCAAAAGGCCAGGAACCG
TAAAAAGGCCGCGTTGCTGGCGTTTTTCCATAGGCTCCGCCCCCCTGACGAGCATCACAAAAATCGACGC
TCAAGTCAGAGGTGGCGAAACCCGACAGGACTATAAAGATACCAGGCGTTTCCCCCTGGAAGCTCCCTCG
TGCGCTCTCCTGTTCCGACCCTGCCGCTTACCGGATACCTGTCCGCCTTTCTCCCTTCGGGAAGCGTGGC
GCTTTCTCATAGCTCACGCTGTAGGTATCTCAGTTCGGTGTAGGTCGTTCGCTCCAAGCTGGGCTGTGTG
CACGAACCCCCCGTTCAGCCCGACCGCTGCGCCTTATCCGGTAACTATCGTCTTGAGTCCAACCCGGTAA
GACACGACTTATCGCCACTGGCAGCAGCCACTGGTAACAGGATTAGCAGAGCGAGGTATGTAGGCGGTGC
TACAGAGTTCTTGAAGTGGTGGCCTAACTACGGCTACACTAGAAGGACAGTATTTGGTATCTGCGCTCTG
CTGAAGCCAGTTACCTTCGGAAAAAGAGTTGGTAGCTCTTGATCCGGCAAACAAACCACCGCTGGTAGCG
GTGGTTTTTTTGTTTGCAAGCAGCAGATTACGCGCAGAAAAAAAGGATCTCAAGAAGATCCTTTGATCTT
TTCTACGGGGTCTGACGCTCAGTGGAACGAAAACTCACGTTAAGGGATTTTGGTCATGAGATTATCAAAA
AGGATCTTCACCTAGATCCTTTTAAATTAAAAATGAAGTTTTAAATCAATCTAAAGTATATATGAGTAAA
CTTGGTCTGACAGTTACCAATGCTTAATCAGTGAGGCACCTATCTCAGCGATCTGTCTATTTCGTTCATC
CATAGTTGCCTGACTCCCCGTCGTGTAGATAACTACGATACGGGAGGGCTTACCATCTGGCCCCAGTGCT
GCAATGATACCGCGAGACCCACGCTCACCGGCTCCAGATTTATCAGCAATAAACCAGCCAGCCGGAAGGG
CCGAGCGCAGAAGTGGTCCTGCAACTTTATCCGCCTCCATCCAGTCTATTAATTGTTGCCGGGAAGCTAG
AGTAAGTAGTTCGCCAGTTAATAGTTTGCGCAACGTTGTTGCCATTGCTACAGGCATCGTGGTGTCACGC
TCGTCGTTTGGTATGGCTTCATTCAGCTCCGGTTCCCAACGATCAAGGCGAGTTACATGATCCCCCATGT
TGTGCAAAAAAGCGGTTAGCTCCTTCGGTCCTCCGATCGTTGTCAGAAGTAAGTTGGCCGCAGTGTTATC
ACTCATGGTTATGGCAGCACTGCATAATTCTCTTACTGTCATGCCATCCGTAAGATGCTTTTCTGTGACT
GGTGAGTACTCAACCAAGTCATTCTGAGAATAGTGTATGCGGCGACCGAGTTGCTCTTGCCCGGCGTCAA
TACGGGATAATACCGCGCCACATAGCAGAACTTTAAAAGTGCTCATCATTGGAAAACGTTCTTCGGGGCG
AAAACTCTCAAGGATCTTACCGCTGTTGAGATCCAGTTCGATGTAACCCACTCGTGCACCCAACTGATCT
TCAGCATCTTTTACTTTCACCAGCGTTTCTGGGTGAGCAAAAACAGGAAGGCAAAATGCCGCAAAAAAGG
GAATAAGGGCGACACGGAAATGTTGAATACTCATACTCTTCCTTTTTCAATATTATTGAAGCATTTATCA
GGGTTATTGTCTCATGAGCGGATACATATTTGAATGTATTTAGAAAAATAAACAAATAGGGGTTCCGCGC
ACATTTCCCCGAAAAGTG
Features (pLannotate 1.2.2; 26 found; start..end, strand, type, name):
      7..337     -  rep_origin     f1 ori (fragment) (sequence partly withheld): f1 bacteriophage origin of replication; arrow indicates direction of (+) strand synthesis
    335..562     +  CDS            tyr (fragment) (sequence partly withheld): TYRO_ORYLA - Also known as tyro. Experimental evidence at transcript level: Swiss-Prot protein existence level 2. This is a copper-containing oxidase that functions in the formation of pigments such as melanins and other polyphenolic compounds. From Oryzias latipes (Japanese rice fish) (Japanese killifish).
   1144..1164    +  protein_bind   attB4: mutant version of attB; core recombination site for the Gateway® BP reaction BP Clonase™
   1166..1184    +  promoter       T7 promoter: promoter for bacteriophage T7 RNA polymerase
   1199..1223    +  misc_feature   MCS (fragment): multiple cloning site
   5246..5263    +  promoter       LEU2 promoter (fragment): S. cerevisiae LEU2
   5746..5774    -  misc_feature   MCS (fragment): pBluescript multiple cloning site
   5791..5811    +  protein_bind   attB1: mutant version of attB; core recombination site for the Gateway® BP reaction BP Clonase™
   5844..6164    +  CDS            trpR: TRPR_ECO57 - Experimental evidence at protein level: Swiss-Prot protein existence level 1. This protein is an aporepressor. When complexed with L- tryptophan it binds the operator region of the trp operon (5'- ACTAGT-'3') and prevents the initiation of transcription. The complex also regulates trp repressor biosynthesis by binding to its regulatory region (By similarity). From Escherichia coli O157:H7.
   6186..6527    +  CDS            GAL4 activation domain: activation domain of the GAL4 transcriptional activator; Saccharomyces cerevisiae GAL4 (truncated)
   6554..6598    -  polyA_signal   SV40 poly(A) signal (fragment): SV40 polyadenylation signal
   6601..6621    -  protein_bind   attB2: mutant version of attB; core recombination site for the Gateway® BP reaction BP Clonase™
   6624..6758    -  polyA_signal   SV40 poly(A) signal: SV40 polyadenylation signal
   6845..6865    +  CDS            lacZα (fragment): LacZα fragment of β-galactosidase; lacZ fragment
   6881..7015    -  polyA_signal   SV40 poly(A) signal: SV40 polyadenylation signal
   7038..7121    -  CDS            large T antigen (fragment): large T antigen from SV40 (simian virus 40)
   7154..7861    -  CDS            mCherry: mCherry is a basic (constitutively fluorescent) red fluorescent protein published in 2004, derived from Discosoma sp.. It is reported to be a very rapidly-maturing monomer with low acid sensitivity.
   9318..9358    -  misc_feature   MCS (fragment): pBluescript multiple cloning site
   9371..9389    -  promoter       T3 promoter: promoter for bacteriophage T3 RNA polymerase
   9432..9454    -  protein_bind   lac operator (fragment): The lac repressor binds to the lac operator to inhibit transcription in E. coli. This inhibition can be relieved by adding lactose or isopropyl-β-D-thiogalactopyranoside (IPTG). lac repressor encoded by lacI
   9458..9488    -  promoter       lac promoter: promoter for the E. coli lac operon
   9503..9524    -  protein_bind   CAP binding site: CAP binding activates transcription in the presence of cAMP. E. coli catabolite activator protein
   9537..9629    -  CDS            lacI (fragment): lac repressor; lacI; The lac repressor binds to the lac operator to inhibit transcription in E. coli. This inhibition can be relieved by adding lactose or isopropyl-β-D-thiogalactopyranoside (IPTG).
   9812..10400   -  rep_origin     ori: high-copy-number ColE1/pMB1/pBR322/pUC origin of replication
  10571..11431   -  CDS            AmpR: β-lactamase; bla; confers resistance to ampicillin, carbenicillin, and related antibiotics
  11432..11536   -  promoter       AmpR promoter: bla
