>Addgene plasmid #86373 | pCx55.5-TrpR | addgene full sequence | sequence record 182135 | Addgene NGS Result
CCACCTAAATTGTAAGCGTTAATATTTTGTTAAAATTCGCGTTAAATTTTTGTTAAATCAGCTCATTTTT
TAACCAATAGGCCGAAATCGGCAAAATCCCTTATAAATCAAAAGAATAGACCGAGATAGGGT
[37 nt withheld, positions 133-169]
AAAGAACGTGGACTCCAACGTCAAAGG
[49 nt withheld, positions 197-245]
T
[91 nt withheld, positions 247-337]
CACAATGACGGCTACTACATGGTGCCATTCCTTCCTCTTTATAGGAATGGAGACTACCTCCTGTCCAACA
ATGCTCTTGGATACGAGTACGCCTACCTGTTGGACCCAGGTCATTGCACAACACCAGAAATGCCCTCTGA
TCTGCAAAAGACGTGAATATCTGTTCAGACACCCATATCCACTCTGTTCCACACAGGTCAGAGGTTTGTC
CAGGAGTTCTTGACAGAGGTGTAAAAAGTACTCAAAAATTTTACTCAAGTGAAAGTACAAGTACTTAGGG
AAAATTTTACTCAATTAAAAGTAAAAGTATCTGGCTAGAATCTTACTTGAGTAAAAGTAAAAAAGTACTC
CATTAAAATTGTACTTGAGTATTAAGGAAGTAAAAGTAAAAGCAAGAAAGAAAACTAGAGATTCTTGTTT
AAGCTTTTAATCTCAAAAAACATTAAATGAAATGCATACAAGGTTTTATCCTGCTTTAGAACTGTTTGTA
TTTAATTATCAAACTATAAGACAGACAATCTAATGCCAGTACACGCTACTCAAAGTTGTAAAACCTCAGA
TTTAACTTCAGTAGAAGCTGATTCTCAAAATTGTTAGTGTCAAGCCTAGCTCTTTTGGGGCTGAAAAGCA
ATCCTGCAGTGCTGAAAAGCCTCTCACAGGCAGCCGATGCGGGAAGAGGTGTATTAGTCTTGATAGAGAG
GCTGCAAATAGCAGGAAACGTGAGCAGAGACTCCCTGGTGTCTGAAACACAGGCCAGATGGGCCCTCGAG
CAGGAAACAGCTATGACCATGATTACGCCAAGCTATCAACTTTGTATAGAAAAGTTGGTAATACGACTCA
CTATAGGGCGAATTGGGTACAAGCGCTACCGGACTCAGATCTCGAGAGATCTTTCCAACAGCACACAATA
ATACACTTGATATATATGGCTTTGAGTAATCAATGTACATTTCTGAAATTTACAGAAATATCCGACCCCT
GATGTGACCTGTAAAGGGCATTTGAGGATGAAAAGAGGGACTTCTGCTGACCAATCACATCTGTTAGGTA
ACAGTCTAGCAGTACTTTCCACTACAGAGCAGAATTGGGGTTGTGATTTAAGTCAATGTGTGATGCACTA
ACCCCAGGAATAAAACATTAATCTAAATTTGGGCTATTGATGATAATTGACTGATGTCTGGGTCTGTGTT
TTCAACTAACTGTTATTTACTTTAGCCATCATTGCTAACAGACAAGTGTTGATCGGCCACCAATAGGACA
TTTGCTCCTGCAAACAGATAATTTGTCTATATCAATTTCAGAAATGCATCTCCTTTCGTAATATTTACAA
AAATTTTAGCCCTACTGTGAAATTAATTTATTTTCAGATATTTCCCACATGCTGAAATAGCATCTTCTTT
TTTAACAATAGTTTTAATAAATAATTTCTTTTGTCTTTGCTATGATAATTGCACATTATACCAGCTATTT
TGCAAGATATTAGTATTCAGTTTAAAGTGCAATTTAAAAGCTTAACTAGTAGGTTAATTGGAGTACATAT
AGGTTTCATAATATTAAGCACTAAACATTAGAGGTTTATGGGGCCTGTTGAAAATATATTTTTAAATAAT
ATTTTACAAACAAACTAATAGAAATAAGAATTTCTCCAGAATAATAACATAGGAAATACTGTTTAATAAA
TGTGTTAAACATCACTAGGGAAATATCTGAAAAAGAATTAAATGTTTATCTGTGTAAATATTTATATACT
GATGTAGCATGACCTGTAATAATTGTTCTGTCATGCTATATCCATACAGTGTAGGGATGTATGTTGAGAC
TACTATAAATGTTTAATCAGACGCAGATTAAAATTAGTAAGTGATCTTGCGGCTCAGTAACAGAGGTCAC
TTCTAAATCCAACAGTGTTTAAATACATAAACATTCCCTTTTATTAATATGTTTGTGTAAGATCATGATA
TAATTATCTTAACAAGCATAAATTGCATTCAAGCTATAATATCCTAATATATTCTAATATCCTTATATTG
AATCTGTAAAAAAAATGTTAATTAACCCTAGAGTTCAAGAAAATGAGTTTTTTTTTGGACATTTTAGTTG
TTTGAAATAATATAATGCAAAAGAAATAATATATAAAGAAATAAGTCTGCAGAATAACAGATTATACACG
GGTAGGTTACAAGGTTTTGTACCATAATATACAACTCCAACCCAGACGATTTGTCACTTTAAACTATTCG
AAAAAGTCCCTTTGGGAACTTAAGGTTAAAAGTTGTTGGAAGACACATCAAGGTCTCATAATGCAATTCA
AAAGCATAAATAAACATTATAAAATCTTGAATTATTCACAGATGATTCCTTGGACTTACAAATAATTTTA
TGTTAAGTGGTTGTAAACAATGTATTTTGCCTGAATTAAACAAAGCAATTAAGTTGAATATTATTGCATT
TAATTAGTTTGTTTAAGTTCAACACACATAAATTGTTTGCAACAACTTTTCAGATATTGTTTTTTCTTCA
GTGTATGGTGAACTGCTAATTTATGGATATTTTTTAACAGTGGATGCATTAAAAAATTTTTAGTTCTTCA
AATTAAGTGTCAAAGTTTGTGTATGATCATGCTATAATTATCTCAACAAAAATAAATTGCATTTAAGCTA
TACTATCCCACATGCACTGTACAAAATATCTGTTAATTAACAGTATTTTGTGATTCACAAGTGTTTCCCC
TTTATTTATGGTTGTGAATTGCATTAATGGAACTTTGATCTCTGTCGACTTTTGATGTTGAAAATTCACC
TACAATTTAACAAAATGACTTTTATTGACATTTTAACAAAGCATAAGAAATTATATGTAGAGAAATATAT
CTGTAAAATAAAGGAATGCATACGGGCAGCTTGGTTTTGTACCATATTATACGACACCATCAACCCGGAC
AATTTGTCACTTTAAACTATTCGAAATGTTAGTAAGTCAATTTTTTTTAACTTGAAGGATAAAAGTCAAA
AACATCAAGGTCTCATAATGCAATTTAAAAGCATGAATAATCTTTTTTACGGTTGTAAATTGGATTATGG
GACGTTGGTCTCTGTTCTGTTGACTTTTGATGTTGAACTTTCAACATTACAGTTTAAAGTTTACAGTGTC
TTAAATAACAGAAAATGCATGGCAGCTTTTTAAACAAGCTGTTTGTACTGCAAGATACAGCACCAACCCT
GACAATATGTCACTTTAATCTATTTAAAATGTTCATAAAAGTCACTTTGTCAAACATTTCAAGGTTAAAA
GATCAAGATATGCAATTCAAAATCAAAAATAAACGGGGAAAAATATCAAATAAAAACATAAATCACAAAA
AATGGAAAACTGCAAATTTCCGGATATATTTTTACATTGTGGTCTGTTTTGTAGAATACCAAGCTTTAAA
TTAATTCATTAAAGCATCTCCAGTCTAAATCTGACTATGCAGCTCATTTATTATATTAAATATAGGACTT
GACATAGCCCCTAAATATGTCCAAGCCTTGAATGAAAGCAACCAACCAACAGCATAGTTAGTGAGTGTAA
TGGGGTTGCACCATTGATTTCTTTTAAATGGAATAAAGTATCACCACAACTAGCAGAGACAACTTAATTA
CACTGAATCCAGCAGAGTATGAAATCGGACATGACCGATTGATTCTTTTCTGAACTATCGACTGCTAAAA
GTAGTGCCAACATGTGGCCAAATGCCATTAGAAACTTAGCTTTGATAATAACAACTCCCTTCAGCTTTCT
GGTTTTTAAGTATTAATCAAATTAAATGTGTAAATGTTTTAGTTTTATGTCTTAAAAAAAGAACCAATAG
GTCTTCAGTTCTGTTGAAAACTAATAGGCCTAGTGTGTGTGTTTATCTCAAGTTGGCACCCATGTTGGGC
TAGATTTGCAGATCAGCTGAAAAAATCGTTCTGCAATGGGTGTTAACTAGCAATCAACCACGCAAGACTG
TCTAACATTACTTTAATCGATAGCGGGTGCACAATAGCATGAGGAATCAAGTGTACCCAAGCGTAAATTC
ATACAGCCTACAGAAGTTTTTATGTTTTATTTTATCATTGCAGGGTTTTACTTACGCATGGTATACAGTG
GCAGTGTTAGCAAGCTGAATCAATTCAGTTTTCCCTTCATGTTGATAGTGGAGCACTGATTATTGACGCT
CTCACATACAGAAGCAGCGCGCTTGCCAACAAAGCCCTGCGCACTCGGAAACCTTCTTTTGGTGCCAACA
AAGAGGAAAGAGGGGGTCACAAAAGTTTAGGTGATGTGCTGCGTCAGATGTGCAGGGCACCAACGATTTT
TAAATATTTTGGTGGCCTCGACGCGCCTCTATGACCCGCGGGGATTTAAAGCAGCGGCAGACTGTCCATA
CTGCTGTAAGGTAAATGGGCACATTGATTTCTCCTGCATGACTATAAGTTGGCACCTAGACGACCTGCTT
GTTATGTGTGTAGCCCAGACCTTTAATTATAAGCGGGATTGCATGAGTCTAGCTTTTTGTAGCTAGTGTG
TAGATGCAGGATGGGCTTGTTACAATGAAGATTTACTTGATTTCCCCAACTTTTGTTTAAGGTACGTTGA
TGGTTTATAGTTGATTTATTTGCTTTCTATTAAAGATAAAGTCGCATGGAGTTAGAACTGTAAACACAGC
AATTGATTTCACTTATTAGCACCACATGCAATGTCAATTTTTTGTGACCCATTAATAGATGTTAATTAAG
CTTGCTGTAATTGTATTTCAGTACAAACATGCTTGTATTTAAGGATGTTTATGACCTAATTTCTTGGAAC
ATGTTAAAATATTTTAACAAATATATATTTATTATCTTTAACGTTATATTATTATTATAGTTATTGTTAT
TAATTTACATATTTATCTGTGACTACACATATATATATATATATATATATTTAACACAGCTCAGATTGCA
GAAAGAATATTACAATTGTGGTTCTATTTAAGTATTTTAAACCATGTTAGATACACAGCTAATATGTGGG
TGGTGCTTTATTTTAAAATGGTAATTAATAACTAATTTATCTAGAAAAATGGTGGAAAGTTTTTTTTTAC
ATGTTGGTCTGCCATTAATCTAAATTTTGTTGGAGAGATTGGGTTTTTTTATACTTGACTTTCAGCTTAT
AAAATGTTTTGAAACATAGGGTTGAGACTTTTGTCTGGATTTATTGTTTGCATATTTGTGTGAGGTTACT
GTTGGAAAACATTGATTTTAAATTAAAGCTCTCAAACATTTAAATAACAGTTTTATACTCTGGTTGATTT
AATTTCAATATATTTTCATATTTAAAAGCAATTTCCCATGGTCTAGGTTCATGTTTCTTTCTTCTTATTT
TGTCTTTACAGACACAAAAAAGCCCGAGTAAAGGATCCACCGGTCACTAGTTCTAGAGCGGCCGCCACCG
CGGACAGGTTTAAACAATTCAAGTTTGTACAAAAAAGCAGGCTGGACCATGGCACCCAAGAAGAAGAGGA
AGGCCCAACAATCACCCTATTCAGCAGCGATGGCAGAACAGCGTCACCAGGAGTGGTTACGTTTTGTGGA
CCTGCTTAAGAATGCCTACCAAAACGATCTCCATTTACCGTTGTTAAACCTGATGCTGACGCCAGATGAG
CGCAAAGCGTTGGGGACTCGCGTGCGTATTGTCGAAGAGCTGTTGCGCGGCGAAATGAGCCAGCGTGAGT
TAAAAAATGAACTCGGCGCAGGCATCGCGACGATTACGCGTGGATCTAACAGCCTGAAAGCCGCGCCCGT
CGAGCTGCGCCAGTGGCTGGAAGAGGTGTTGCTGAAAAGCGATGGGTCGACGCTAGCCGGTGGCGCCAAT
TTTAATCAAAGTGGGAATATTGCTGATAGCTCATTGTCCTTCACTTTCACTAACAGTAGCAACGGTCCGA
ACCTCATAACAACTCAAACAAATTCTCAAGCGCTTTCACAACCAATTGCCTCCTCTAACGTTCATGATAA
CTTCATGAATAATGAAATCACGGCTAGTAAAATTGATGATGGTAATAATTCAAAACCACTGTCACCTGGT
TGGACGGACCAAACTGCGTATAACGCGTTTGGAATCACTACAGGGATGTTTAATACCACTACAATGGATG
ATGTATATAACTATCTATTCGATGATGAAGATACCCCACCAAACCCAAAAAAAGAGGGTCTAGAATTCCT
CGACGGATCGTAGATCCAGACATGATAAGATACATTGATGAGTTTGGACAAACCACACCCAGCTTTCTTG
TACAAAGTGGGGGATCCAGACATGATAAGATACATTGATGAGTTTGGACAAACCACAACTAGAATGCAGT
GAAAAAAATGCTTTATTTGTGAAATTTGTGATGCTATTGCTTTATTTGTAACCATTATAAGCTGCAATAA
ACAAGTTAACAACAACAATTGCATTCATTTTATGTTTCAGGTTCAGGGGGAGGTGTGGGAGGTTTTTTCC
AACTTTATTATACATAGTTGATAATTCACTGGCCGTCGTTTTACGGTACCATCGATGATGATCCAGACAT
GATAAGATACATTGATGAGTTTGGACAAACCACAACTAGAATGCAGTGAAAAAAATGCTTTATTTGTGAA
ATTTGTGATGCTATTGCTTTATTTGTAACCATTATAAGCTGCAATAAACAAGTTAACAACAACAATTGCA
TTCATTTTATGTTTCAGGTTCAGGGGGAGGTGTGGGAGGTTTTTTAAAGCAAGTAAAACCTCTACAAATG
TGGTATGGCTGATTATGATCCTCTAGATCAGATCCAGAGTCGCGGCCGCTTACTTGTACAGCTCGTCCAT
GCCGCCGGTGGAGTGGCGGCCCTCGGCGCGTTCGTACTGTTCCACGATGGTGTAGTCCTCGTTGTGGGAG
GTGATGTCCAACTTGATGTTGACGTTGTAGGCGCCGGGCAGCTGCACGGGCTTCTTGGCCTTGTAGGTGG
TCTTGACCTCAGCGTCGTAGTGGCCGCCGTCCTTCAGCTTCAGCCTCTGCTTGATCTCGCCCTTCAGGGC
GCCGTCCTCGGGGTACATCCGCTCGGAGGAGGCCTCCCAGCCCATGGTCTTCTTCTGCATTACGGGGCCG
TCGGAGGGGAAGTTGGTGCCGCGCAGCTTCACCTTGTAGATGAACTCGCCGTCCTGCAGGGAGGAGTCCT
GGGTCACGGTCACCACGCCGCCGTCCTCGAAGTTCATCACGCGCTCCCACTTGAAGCCCTCGGGGAAGGA
CAGCTTCAAGTAGTCGGGGATGTCGGCGGGGTGCTTCACGTAGGCCTTGGAGCCGTACATGAACTGAGGG
GACAGGATGTCCCAGGCGAAGGGCAGGGGGCCACCCTTGGTCACCTTCAGCTTGGCGGTCTGGGTGCCCT
CGTAGGGGCGGCCCTCGCCCTCGCCCTCGATCTCGAACTCGTGGCCGTTCACGGAGCCCTCCATGTGCAC
CTTGAAGCGCATGAACTCCTTGATGATGGCCATGTTATCCTCCTCGCCCTTGCTCACCATCGGTACCTGT
CTGCTTTGCTGTTTGGTGGTCTGGGCTCCTGGGTCACTGGCTTACTAATGGAGTCTTTATGTATGAGGAC
TCTTATCAATTGTTCTTCTATAAAGGTCTGCAGTGTTTCTGTTCGTCCCCTACATGGACACCCAGAGCCT
CCTAAATACAGGAGCCCTGATAACTGCACAAGTGCTCAGATTCCAGCAGGGTGGAAAATGAGATAAAGTG
TGCAGATGGGGAGGGGGACGTGAATGAGAGAAGCTTGAGCTCGAGATCTGTCCCGATCTTTCTCTTCTGT
GCTGTCAATTTAGAGTAGTTTTTGAGGTAATTTGGGTGCATTCTCTGTAAAAACAACAAATAAATATTTA
TATTGTATGCAATAAATGTAACAATTACACATACACTCTCTGATTACAGCATTAAAGGGTTAGTTCACCC
AAAAATGAAAAGATGTCATTAATGACTCACCCTCATGTCGTTCCAAGCCCGTAAGACCTCCGTTCATCTT
CAGAACACAGTTTAAGATATTTTAGATTTAGTCCGAGAGCTTTCTGTGCCTCCATTGAGAATGTATGTAC
GGTATACTGTCCATGTCCAGAAAGGTAATAAAAACATCAAAGTAGTCCATGTGACATCAGTGGGTTAGTT
AGAATTTTTTGAAGCATCGAATACATTTTGGTCCAAAAATAACAAAACCTACGACTTTATTCGGCATTGT
ATTCTCTTCCGGGTCTGTTGTCAATCCGCGTTCACGACTTCGCAGTGACGCTACAATGCTGAATAAAGTC
GTAGGTTTTGTTATTTTTGGACCAAAATGTATTTTCGATGCTTCAAATAATTCTACCTAACCCACTGATG
TCACATGGACTACTTTGATGTTTTTATTACCTTTCTGGACATGGACAGTATACCGTACATACATTTTCAG
TGGAGGGACAGAAAGCTCTCGGACTAAATCTAAAATATCTTAAACTGTGTTCCGAAGATGAACGGAGGTG
TTACGGGCTTGGAACGACATGAGGGTGAGTCATTAATGACATCTTTTCATTTTTGGGTGAACTAACCCTT
TAATAAAACTGACATTTGCAGCCAATTGCACACTTTATAATGTTAAATACTTGTTGATTTTAGAAATACA
GTAGCATTTAGTGACAATCAAACATTAATTTTATTTCTGATTATATTGACAAAAACACAGGACTGTAAGG
CTGACATGACAGGGTGAATTGATTTCATTACATTAGTTTTGATGGTAACACTTTTACAATAAGGTTCGTT
AGTTAACTACATTAGTTAACATGAACTAATAATGAACTGCACGTATACATGTTAATTTCAACATTTACTA
ATACTTTATATCTTGTTAACATTAGTTAATGCACTGTGAACTAACATGAACAAACAATGAACATCTGTAT
TTCTATTAACTAACGTTAACAAAGATTAACAGATACAGTAACAAATGTATTGCTCATGGTTATTTAATGT
TAGTTAATACATGAACTAATCAACCTCATTGTAAAGTGTTACCGTTTTGACAATACAACATGTTTGGAAA
AAAATTTCTCGCTTGGTTTTCTTGTGTTTTGCATGAATTCAAACACAATGAGAGCACGGAATGATAATGA
TTATTCAAAGCTGCAATAGGCGCCAAATTTCCCGTGGACCTAACGTTACCAATTACAAATGCATTTTAGC
ATTTTATTACGTGAGCCTTATATTGTCAATCGCATGCATTAGTGAAAATAGGCCTACTACACATATAAAA
GGCGCGCCATCAACGTCAAAACATGCACACCCAAAAAANNNNNNNNNNNAAAAAAAAACTATCAGTAAAA
CAAAATACTTAATGTACTTACCTCAATATGCTTCCTTAGGTTTGATGGCGAACTTTTGAAGGCCGATATT
TCTTTATTAAGCGGGAGACAGAGGACACATTTCATCTTGAATGAATCTTTATTTACACCACTTAAAGAAA
AGAATTCGCGAAGATACGGCCACGGGTGCTCTTGATCCTGTGGCTGATTTTGGACTGTGCTGCTCGCAGC
TGCTGATGAATCACATACTTCCTCCATTTTCTTCCACTGATTGACTGTTATAATTTCCCTAATTTCCAGG
TCAAGGTGCTGTGCATTGTGGTAATAGATGTGACATGACGTCACTTCCAAAGGACCAATGAACATGTCTG
ACCAATTTCATATAATGTGAAAACGATTTTCATAGGCAGAATAAATAACATTTAAATTAAACTGGGCATC
AGCGCAATTCAATTGGTTTGGTAATAGCAAGGGAAAATAGAATGAAGTGATCTCCAAAAAATAAGTACTT
TTTGACTGTAAATAAAATTGTAAGGAGTAAAAAGTACTTTTTTTTCTAAAAAAATGTAATTAAGTAAAAG
TAAAAGTATTGATTTTTAATTGTACTCAAGTAAAGTAAAAATCCCCAAAAATAATACTTAAGTACAGTAA
TCAAGTAAAATTACTCAAGTACTTTACACCTCTGGTTCTTGACCCCCTACCTTCAGCAAGCCCAGCAGAT
CCACTAGTTCTAGAGCGGCCGCCACCGCGGTGGAGCTCCAGCTTTTGTTCCCTTTAGTGAGGGTTAATTG
CGCGCTTGGCGTAATCATGGTCATAGCTGTTTCCTGTGTGAAATTGTTATCCGCTCACAATTCCACACAA
CATACGAGCCGGAAGCATAAAGTGTAAAGCCTGGGGTGCCTAATGAGTGAGCTAACTCACATTAATTGCG
TTGCGCTCACTGCCCGCTTTCCAGTCGGGAAACCTGTCGTGCCAGCTGCATTAATGAATCGGCCAACGCG
CGGGGAGAGGCGGTTTGCGTATTGGGCGCTCTTCCGCTTCCTCGCTCACTGACTCGCTGCGCTCGGTCGT
TCGGCTGCGGCGAGCGGTATCAGCTCACTCAAAGGCGGTAATACGGTTATCCACAGAATCAGGGGATAAC
GCAGGAAAGAACATGTGAGCAAAAGGCCAGCAAAAGGCCAGGAACCGTAAAAAGGCCGCGTTGCTGGCGT
TTTTCCATAGGCTCCGCCCCCCTGACGAGCATCACAAAAATCGACGCTCAAGTCAGAGGTGGCGAAACCC
GACAGGACTATAAAGATACCAGGCGTTTCCCCCTGGAAGCTCCCTCGTGCGCTCTCCTGTTCCGACCCTG
CCGCTTACCGGATACCTGTCCGCCTTTCTCCCTTCGGGAAGCGTGGCGCTTTCTCATAGCTCACGCTGTA
GGTATCTCAGTTCGGTGTAGGTCGTTCGCTCCAAGCTGGGCTGTGTGCACGAACCCCCCGTTCAGCCCGA
CCGCTGCGCCTTATCCGGTAACTATCGTCTTGAGTCCAACCCGGTAAGACACGACTTATCGCCACTGGCA
GCAGCCACTGGTAACAGGATTAGCAGAGCGAGGTATGTAGGCGGTGCTACAGAGTTCTTGAAGTGGTGGC
CTAACTACGGCTACACTAGAAGAACAGTATTTGGTATCTGCGCTCTGCTGAAGCCAGTTACCTTCGGAAA
AAGAGTTGGTAGCTCTTGATCCGGCAAACAAACCACCGCTGGTAGCGGTGGTTTTTTTGTTTGCAAGCAG
CAGATTACGCGCAGAAAAAAAGGATCTCAAGAAGATCCTTTGATCTTTTCTACGGGGTCTGACGCTCAGT
GGAACGAAAACTCACGTTAAGGGATTTTGGTCATGAGATTATCAAAAAGGATCTTCACCTAGATCCTTTT
AAATTAAAAATGAAGTTTTAAATCAATCTAAAGTATATATGAGTAAACTTGGTCTGACAGTTACCAATGC
TTAATCAGTGAGGCACCTATCTCAGCGATCTGTCTATTTCGTTCATCCATAGTTGCCTGACTCCCCGTCG
TGTAGATAACTACGATACGGGAGGGCTTACCATCTGGCCCCAGTGCTGCAATGATACCGCGAGACCCACG
CTCACCGGCTCCAGATTTATCAGCAATAAACCAGCCAGCCGGAAGGGCCGAGCGCAGAAGTGGTCCTGCA
ACTTTATCCGCCTCCATCCAGTCTATTAATTGTTGCCGGGAAGCTAGAGTAAGTAGTTCGCCAGTTAATA
GTTTGCGCAACGTTGTTGCCATTGCTACAGGCATCGTGGTGTCACGCTCGTCGTTTGGTATGGCTTCATT
CAGCTCCGGTTCCCAACGATCAAGGCGAGTTACATGATCCCCCATGTTGTGCAAAAAAGCGGTTAGCTCC
TTCGGTCCTCCGATCGTTGTCAGAAGTAAGTTGGCCGCAGTGTTATCACTCATGGTTATGGCAGCACTGC
ATAATTCTCTTACTGTCATGCCATCCGTAAGATGCTTTTCTGTGACTGGTGAGTACTCAACCAAGTCATT
CTGAGAATAGTGTATGCGGCGACCGAGTTGCTCTTGCCCGGCGTCAATACGGGATAATACCGCGCCACAT
AGCAGAACTTTAAAAGTGCTCATCATTGGAAAACGTTCTTCGGGGCGAAAACTCTCAAGGATCTTACCGC
TGTTGAGATCCAGTTCGATGTAACCCACTCGTGCACCCAACTGATCTTCAGCATCTTTTACTTTCACCAG
CGTTTCTGGGTGAGCAAAAACAGGAAGGCAAAATGCCGCAAAAAAGGGAATAAGGGCGACACGGAAATGT
TGAATACTCATACTCTTCCTTTTTCAATATTATTGAAGCATTTATCAGGGTTATTGTCTCATGAGCGGAT
ACATATTTGAATGTATTTAGAAAAATAAACAAATAGGGGTTCCGCGCACATTTCCCCGAAAAGTG
Features (pLannotate 1.2.2; 27 found; start..end, strand, type, name):
      7..337     -  rep_origin     f1 ori (fragment) (sequence partly withheld): f1 bacteriophage origin of replication; arrow indicates direction of (+) strand synthesis
    335..562     +  CDS            tyr (fragment) (sequence partly withheld): TYRO_ORYLA - Also known as tyro. Experimental evidence at transcript level: Swiss-Prot protein existence level 2. This is a copper-containing oxidase that functions in the formation of pigments such as melanins and other polyphenolic compounds. From Oryzias latipes (Japanese rice fish) (Japanese killifish).
   1144..1164    +  protein_bind   attB4: mutant version of attB; core recombination site for the Gateway® BP reaction BP Clonase™
   1166..1184    +  promoter       T7 promoter: promoter for bacteriophage T7 RNA polymerase
   1199..1223    +  misc_feature   MCS (fragment): multiple cloning site
   5272..5289    +  promoter       LEU2 promoter (fragment): S. cerevisiae LEU2
   5772..5800    -  misc_feature   MCS (fragment): pBluescript multiple cloning site
   5817..5837    +  protein_bind   attB1: mutant version of attB; core recombination site for the Gateway® BP reaction BP Clonase™
   5870..6190    +  CDS            trpR: TRPR_ECO57 - Experimental evidence at protein level: Swiss-Prot protein existence level 1. This protein is an aporepressor. When complexed with L- tryptophan it binds the operator region of the trp operon (5'- ACTAGT-'3') and prevents the initiation of transcription. The complex also regulates trp repressor biosynthesis by binding to its regulatory region (By similarity). From Escherichia coli O157:H7.
   6212..6553    +  CDS            GAL4 activation domain: activation domain of the GAL4 transcriptional activator; Saccharomyces cerevisiae GAL4 (truncated)
   6580..6624    -  polyA_signal   SV40 poly(A) signal (fragment): SV40 polyadenylation signal
   6627..6647    -  protein_bind   attB2: mutant version of attB; core recombination site for the Gateway® BP reaction BP Clonase™
   6650..6784    -  polyA_signal   SV40 poly(A) signal: SV40 polyadenylation signal
   6871..6891    +  CDS            lacZα (fragment): LacZα fragment of β-galactosidase; lacZ fragment
   6907..7041    -  polyA_signal   SV40 poly(A) signal: SV40 polyadenylation signal
   7064..7147    -  CDS            large T antigen (fragment): large T antigen from SV40 (simian virus 40)
   7180..7887    -  CDS            mCherry: mCherry is a basic (constitutively fluorescent) red fluorescent protein published in 2004, derived from Discosoma sp.. It is reported to be a very rapidly-maturing monomer with low acid sensitivity.
   8137..8156    -  misc_feature   MCS (fragment): multiple cloning site
  10415..10455   -  misc_feature   MCS (fragment): pBluescript multiple cloning site
  10468..10486   -  promoter       T3 promoter: promoter for bacteriophage T3 RNA polymerase
  10529..10551   -  protein_bind   lac operator (fragment): The lac repressor binds to the lac operator to inhibit transcription in E. coli. This inhibition can be relieved by adding lactose or isopropyl-β-D-thiogalactopyranoside (IPTG). lac repressor encoded by lacI
  10555..10585   -  promoter       lac promoter: promoter for the E. coli lac operon
  10600..10621   -  protein_bind   CAP binding site: CAP binding activates transcription in the presence of cAMP. E. coli catabolite activator protein
  10634..10726   -  CDS            lacI (fragment): lac repressor; lacI; The lac repressor binds to the lac operator to inhibit transcription in E. coli. This inhibition can be relieved by adding lactose or isopropyl-β-D-thiogalactopyranoside (IPTG).
  10909..11497   -  rep_origin     ori: high-copy-number ColE1/pMB1/pBR322/pUC origin of replication
  11668..12528   -  CDS            AmpR: β-lactamase; bla; confers resistance to ampicillin, carbenicillin, and related antibiotics
  12529..12633   -  promoter       AmpR promoter: bla
