[The description below was written by a language model from this plasmid's Addgene catalogue record and pLannotate feature annotations shown in this document.]
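Description:
pCx55.5-TrpR is a zebrafish transgenesis plasmid assembled by multisite Gateway cloning in the pDestTol2pA destination backbone, a Tol2 transposon-based vector. The Tol2 arms are not annotated as such in the feature tables, although a medaka tyrosinase fragment near the start is probably flanking sequence associated with the Tol2 element. In bacteria the plasmid is maintained through a high-copy ColE1/pUC-type origin and selected with ampicillin via the β-lactamase gene. A partial f1 origin and remnants of a pBluescript-style lac/MCS region are also present.

The payload sits between Gateway attB sites. An unannotated region of about 4 kb between attB4 and attB1 occupies the 5′ entry position and presumably holds the cx55.5 promoter named in the record. Downstream of attB1, the E. coli tryptophan repressor (trpR) coding sequence is followed closely by a GAL4 activation domain. This suggests that the expressed product is a TrpR-based transcriptional activator rather than the bare repressor, the kind of driver used in binary expression systems to switch on separate reporter or effector transgenes carrying TrpR binding sites. After attB2 there is a reverse-oriented mCherry cassette with SV40 polyadenylation signals, consistent with the stated co-expression of mCherry. The element driving mCherry is not annotated, and the record does not state it.

Two sequence records are available: a depositor sequence of 11,555 nt and a sequencing-derived one of 12,652 nt. They share the same feature order and differ mainly in the length of the unannotated region upstream of the mCherry cassette. The construct is intended for generating transgenic zebrafish with cx55.5-directed expression, and the associated work concerns retinal circuit reassembly.
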