Addgene plasmid #86373: pCx55.5-TrpR
Purpose: for zebrafish transgenesis, expression of TrpR from Cx55.5 promoter, also expresses mCherry
Depositing lab: Rachel Wong. Depositing organization: University of Washington. Publication: Presynaptic partner selection during retinal circuit reassembly varies with timing of neuronal regeneration in vivo. Yoshimatsu T, D'Orazi FD, Gamlin CR, Suzuki SC, Suli A, Kimelman D, Raible DW, Wong RO. Nat Commun. 2016 Feb 3;7:10590. doi: 10.1038/ncomms10590. PubMed 26838932.
Backbone
  Vector backbone: pDestTol2pA
  Vector type: zebrafish
Growth in bacteria
  Bacterial resistance: Ampicillin, 100 μg/mL
  Growth temperature: 37°C
  Growth strain: NEB Stable
  Copy number: Unknown
Gene/Insert
  Gene/Insert name: TrpR (alt name: Tryptophan repressor)
  Species: E. coli
  Promoter: cx55.5
  Cloning method: Gateway Cloning
  Sequencing primers: 5′ T7; 3′ mCherry-F
Terms and licenses: Academic/Nonprofit Terms; Industry Terms: Not Available to Industry
How to cite: pCx55.5-TrpR was a gift from Rachel Wong (Addgene plasmid # 86373 ; http://n2t.net/addgene:86373 ; RRID:Addgene_86373)
